Addgene plasmid #109103: NK640
Purpose: Reporter gene expression in S. rosetta
Depositing lab: Nicole King. Depositing organization: University of California, Berkeley. Publication: Transfection of choanoflagellates illuminates their cell biology and the ancestry of animal septins. Booth DS, Szmidt-Middleton H, King N. Mol Biol Cell. 2018 Dec 1;29(25):3026-3038. doi: 10.1091/mbc.E18-08-0514. Epub 2018 Oct 3. PubMed 30281390.
Backbone
  Vector backbone: pDSB_0093
  Vector type: Choanoflagellate Expression
Growth in bacteria
  Bacterial resistance: Ampicillin, 100 μg/mL
  Growth temperature: 37°C
  Growth strain: DH5alpha
  Copy number: High Copy
Gene/Insert
  Gene/Insert name: PTSG_06009 (alt name: pEFL_mTFP1_PTSG_06009_3'act)
  Cloning method: Gibson Cloning
Terms and licenses: Academic/Nonprofit Terms; Industry Terms: Not Available to Industry
Depositor comments: pDSB_0100 . Please visit https://www.biorxiv.org/content/early/2018/06/09/343111 for bioRxiv preprint.
How to cite: NK640 was a gift from Nicole King (Addgene plasmid # 109103 ; http://n2t.net/addgene:109103 ; RRID:Addgene_109103)
