[The description below was written by a language model from this plasmid's Addgene catalogue record and pLannotate feature annotations shown in this document.]
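Description:
NK640 (also recorded as pDSB_0100) is a choanoflagellate expression plasmid built on the pDSB_0093 backbone for reporter gene expression in Salpingoeca rosetta. The sequenced record is about 6 kb and has a pUC-type bacterial scaffold: a bla promoter driving the AmpR β-lactamase gene for ampicillin selection, and a high-copy ColE1/pMB1-family origin for propagation in E. coli. Remnants of the pUC cloning region are also annotated (lacI fragment, CAP binding site, lac promoter and operator, fragments of the pUC18/19 multiple cloning site and lacZα), together with short bom and rop fragments. These are backbone leftovers rather than functional parts of the payload.

The insert, assembled by Gibson cloning, is listed as PTSG_06009, with the alternative name pEFL_mTFP1_PTSG_06009_3'act. That name implies an EFL promoter region, the cyan fluorescent protein mTFP1 joined to the S. rosetta gene PTSG_06009, and a 3' region from an actin gene. Only the mTFP1 coding sequence is recognised in the automated feature table. The unannotated stretches upstream of it (about 1.1 kb after the lac operator) and downstream (about 1.5 kb before the MCS fragment) presumably hold the choanoflagellate regulatory elements and the PTSG_06009 sequence, which would place mTFP1 at the N-terminal end of the fusion. The record does not say what protein PTSG_06009 encodes. No selectable marker for the choanoflagellate host is annotated. The plasmid appears intended for transfecting S. rosetta and imaging the fluorescently tagged gene product in cells, in keeping with the associated study of choanoflagellate transfection and cell biology.
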