Features (pLannotate 1.2.2; 12 found; start..end, strand, type, name):
     97..201     +  promoter       AmpR promoter: bla
    202..1062    +  CDS            AmpR: β-lactamase; bla; confers resistance to ampicillin, carbenicillin, and related antibiotics
   1233..1821    +  rep_origin     ori: high-copy-number ColE1/pMB1/pBR322/pUC origin of replication
   2004..2096    +  CDS            lacI (fragment): lac repressor; lacI; The lac repressor binds to the lac operator to inhibit transcription in E. coli. This inhibition can be relieved by adding lactose or isopropyl-β-D-thiogalactopyranoside (IPTG).
   2109..2130    +  protein_bind   CAP binding site: CAP binding activates transcription in the presence of cAMP. E. coli catabolite activator protein
   2145..2175    +  promoter       lac promoter: promoter for the E. coli lac operon
   2183..2199    +  protein_bind   lac operator: The lac repressor binds to the lac operator to inhibit transcription in E. coli. This inhibition can be relieved by adding lactose or isopropyl-β-D-thiogalactopyranoside (IPTG). lac repressor encoded by lacI
   3337..4044    +  CDS            mTFP1: mTFP1 is a basic (constitutively fluorescent) cyan fluorescent protein published in 2006, derived from Clavularia sp.. It has low acid sensitivity.
   5530..5562    -  misc_feature   MCS (fragment): pUC18/19 multiple cloning site
   5559..5716    +  CDS            lacZα (fragment): LacZα fragment of β-galactosidase; lacZ fragment
   5722..5821    -  misc_feature   bom (fragment): basis of mobility region from pBR322
   5923..2       -  CDS            rop (fragment) (across the origin): Rop protein, which maintains plasmids at low copy number; rop
>Addgene plasmid #109103 | NK640 | addgene full sequence | sequence record 210546 | Addgene NGS Result
AGACGAAAGGGCCTCGTGATACGCCTATTTTTATAGGTTAATGTCATGATAATAATGGTTTCTTAGACGT
CAGGTGGCACTTTTCGGGGAAATGTGCGCGGAACCCCTATTTGTTTATTTTTCTAAATACATTCAAATAT
GTATCCGCTCATGAGACAATAACCCTGATAAATGCTTCAATAATATTGAAAAAGGAAGAGTATGAGTATT
CAACATTTCCGTGTCGCCCTTATTCCCTTTTTTGCGGCATTTTGCCTTCCTGTTTTTGCTCACCCAGAAA
CGCTGGTGAAAGTAAAAGATGCTGAAGATCAGTTGGGTGCACGAGTGGGTTACATCGAACTGGATCTCAA
CAGCGGTAAGATCCTTGAGAGTTTTCGCCCCGAAGAACGTTTTCCAATGATGAGCACTTTTAAAGTTCTG
CTATGTGGCGCGGTATTATCCCGTATTGACGCCGGGCAAGAGCAACTCGGTCGCCGCATACACTATTCTC
AGAATGACTTGGTTGAGTACTCACCAGTCACAGAAAAGCATCTTACGGATGGCATGACAGTAAGAGAATT
ATGCAGTGCTGCCATAACCATGAGTGATAACACTGCGGCCAACTTACTTCTGACAACGATCGGAGGACCG
AAGGAGCTAACCGCTTTTTTGCACAACATGGGGGATCATGTAACTCGCCTTGATCGTTGGGAACCGGAGC
TGAATGAAGCCATACCAAACGACGAGCGTGACACCACGATGCCTGTAGCAATGGCAACAACGTTGCGCAA
ACTATTAACTGGCGAACTACTTACTCTAGCTTCCCGGCAACAATTAATAGACTGGATGGAGGCGGATAAA
GTTGCAGGACCACTTCTGCGCTCGGCCCTTCCGGCTGGCTGGTTTATTGCTGATAAATCTGGAGCCGGTG
AGCGTGGGTCTCGCGGTATCATTGCAGCACTGGGGCCAGATGGTAAGCCCTCCCGTATCGTAGTTATCTA
CACGACGGGGAGTCAGGCAACTATGGATGAACGAAATAGACAGATCGCTGAGATAGGTGCCTCACTGATT
AAGCATTGGTAACTGTCAGACCAAGTTTACTCATATATACTTTAGATTGATTTAAAACTTCATTTTTAAT
TTAAAAGGATCTAGGTGAAGATCCTTTTTGATAATCTCATGACCAAAATCCCTTAACGTGAGTTTTCGTT
CCACTGAGCGTCAGACCCCGTAGAAAAGATCAAAGGATCTTCTTGAGATCCTTTTTTTCTGCGCGTAATC
TGCTGCTTGCAAACAAAAAAACCACCGCTACCAGCGGTGGTTTGTTTGCCGGATCAAGAGCTACCAACTC
TTTTTCCGAAGGTAACTGGCTTCAGCAGAGCGCAGATACCAAATACTGTTCTTCTAGTGTAGCCGTAGTT
AGGCCACCACTTCAAGAACTCTGTAGCACCGCCTACATACCTCGCTCTGCTAATCCTGTTACCAGTGGCT
GCTGCCAGTGGCGATAAGTCGTGTCTTACCGGGTTGGACTCAAGACGATAGTTACCGGATAAGGCGCAGC
GGTCGGGCTGAACGGGGGGTTCGTGCACACAGCCCAGCTTGGAGCGAACGACCTACACCGAACTGAGATA
CCTACAGCGTGAGCTATGAGAAAGCGCCACGCTTCCCGAAGGGAGAAAGGCGGACAGGTATCCGGTAAGC
GGCAGGGTCGGAACAGGAGAGCGCACGAGGGAGCTTCCAGGGGGAAACGCCTGGTATCTTTATAGTCCTG
TCGGGTTTCGCCACCTCTGACTTGAGCGTCGATTTTTGTGATGCTCGTCAGGGGGGCGGAGCCTATGGAA
AAACGCCAGCAACGCGGCCTTTTTACGGTTCCTGGCCTTTTGCTGGCCTTTTGCTCACATGTTCTTTCCT
GCGTTATCCCCTGATTCTGTGGATAACCGTATTACCGCCTTTGAGTGAGCTGATACCGCTCGCCGCAGCC
GAACGACCGAGCGCAGCGAGTCAGTGAGCGAGGAAGCGGAAGAGCGCCCAATACGCAAACCGCCTCTCCC
CGCGCGTTGGCCGATTCATTAATGCAGCTGGCACGACAGGTTTCCCGACTGGAAAGCGGGCAGTGAGCGC
AACGCAATTAATGTGAGTTAGCTCACTCATTAGGCACCCCAGGCTTTACACTTTATGCTTCCGGCTCGTA
TGTTGTGTGGAATTGTGAGCGGATAACAATTTCACACAGGAAACAGCTATGACCATGATTACGCCAAGCT
TGTAACGACTGCAGTCTTGTTGTCGTTTGTCGTCGTCGTTCTCTGTCTCCCACCCAACTTTTGCCAATTG
CAACAGTGACTTCTGTACAATTTGCAACAGATACCAACGTGTCGAGTCAGCACAAATGGCGAGGAAGGTT
CGCGTGCATTGCTTGCGCGCCTCTTTGTCATGGGCGCACGCTGATTTGTGTGTGATTTGCACCAAATTTC
CTGCCGACACAACTTGGGCCCGTACCACACGACCCGTTTCTGGACCCGTTTCTGGCCCAGAAACGCGAAT
GTTGCGAAAGATGCGACCACGTGCTCGCTGTCGACAACACAAACTCCCGCACAATCCCCATGAAAAAAAA
AGTGCTTGCTGGGCTTGTGTCTGGCCTGTGTGCGTGGCGTGGCCGCGTGTGGCTTCGTTCTTGCTTCTGC
TCACTCAGCCTGTTACACGCAGAGTGGCTGCGAGAAACAAGGAGAGGGGTTTGCGGCATTGGCGCATGTG
CATCTGCCTTTTTCATTGAGTCAGTCTGCAGCTCAAGAGGTTGGTTTCGTCGACGGATATGAGTGAGCTT
CTATGGATGATGAGAGGTGGTGGTGGTTGTATGGTTGGTGGTTGGTGGTTGGTGCAAGGCGAGCCACGCG
AAGAGCGACAAGGATGAGGGAGAGGAGAGGAGACTAGGAAAGAGGTGAAGGGAAGGGAAGGGCGAGCAAT
GACGACGAGATAAAAGACAGCCACCACCGCACCCGCACAAAAGCATTGCTCGCACGCATGGTCGTGTGTT
ATGTTTCACACCACCAACATAACCAATACAAGCCATCACCAATACAAGCCAGCGCTCAAGCACACACGCA
CGCACGCACACACAATACACACGCACGTGAAACGTTCACATTGTCCGCTCACAAATGCCTTTCCCTTCTC
GTCGCTTTCCTTGCCTTTTTTTCTTCCCCTCCTGACTTCCTTCCTGCCTTCCTTCCTTCCTCCCCTTCTC
CGTCCACCAACACCATTTATTTCTCTGCTCTTTTTCCTCGTGCCACGTGAGCAGTCTTTTCGCGTCGTCT
TCTTCTTTGACCCCGTTTACCGTCAACACCATCAACAACCAGCAACATGGTCTCCAAGGGCGAGGAGACC
ACGATGGGCGTCATCAAGCCCGACATGAAGATCAAGCTCAAGATGGAGGGCAACGTCAACGGCCACGCCT
TCGTCATCGAGGGCGAGGGCGAGGGCAAGCCCTACGACGGCACCAACACCATCAACCTCGAGGTCAAGGA
GGGCGCCCCCCTCCCCTTCTCCTACGACATCCTCACCACCGCCTTCGCCTACGGCAACCGCGCCTTCACC
AAGTACCCCGACGACATCCCCAACTACTTCAAGCAGTCCTTCCCCGAGGGCTACTCCTGGGAGCGCACCA
TGACCTTCGAGGACAAGGGCATCGTCAAGGTCAAGTCCGACATCTCTATGGAGGAGGACTCCTTCATCTA
CGAGATCCACCTCAAGGGCGAGAACTTCCCCCCCAACGGCCCCGTCATGCAGAAGAAGACCACCGGCTGG
GACGCCTCCACCGAGCGCATGTACGTCCGCGACGGCGTCCTCAAGGGCGACGTGAAGCACAAGCTCCTCC
TCGAGGGCGGCGGCCACCACCGCGTCGACTTCAAGACCATCTACCGCGCCAAGAAGGCCGTCAAGCTCCC
CGACTACCACTTCGTCGACCACCGCATCGAGATCCTCAACCACAACAAGGACTACAACAAGGTCACCGTC
TACGAGTCCGCCGTCGCCCGCAACTCCACCGACGGCATGGACGAGCTGTACAAGGCTTCTGGCGGTAGCG
GTGGCTCCGCGACGATGAGGACCTTGGCCCCGTCGGGGCGTCGCTTGACTGCAACGTCCCGTGTCGGCTT
TGACACCTTGCCGGATCAGTATGTCAACCGCGAACAGCAGCGAGGCTTCCGCTTCAACATTGCTTGCATC
GGCGAGACGGCCATCGGCAAGTCTGCGCTGCTGGATTCCCTGTTTGACACGGACTTTGAGCAGAAGCCAC
ACAACCACGATGAAGAGCCACACGTCGAGCACAGCTGCAAGGTTGTGAGCGAGGGCGGCGTGGACCTGCA
GCTCACCATCACGTGCTCCGTCGGTTACGGCGACCAGATTGACCGCACAGACACCTACAAGCCTCTCCTC
GACTACGTCGACGCCCAGTTCGAGGAGTACCTGCAGGAGGAGCTGAAGATGAACCGACAGCTGCATTCAT
ACACGGACACCCGCGTGCACGCGTGCCTGTTCCTCGTCTCTCCCACGGGCACCTGCCTCAAGTCCATGGA
TCTCGTTGCCCTCAAGAAGCTGTGCGACAAGGTCAATGTGATTGTTGTCATCGCCAAGGCCGACACCATC
ACAAAATCCGAGCTCGAGCGCTTCAAGCAAACGCTTCGTGAGGAGTTTGCTGCCAACGGTTTGCAGCTGT
TCCAGCCAGAGGTTGACACAAACCAGTACCCCCTGGCTGTTGTCGGCAGTCAGGAGAAGGTCGTCATTGG
TGGCGAGAGCGTTCGTGTCCGCCAATACCCATGGGGCATCGTCGAAGTTGAGAACGACGATCACAGCGAC
TTTCTTCGTCTCCGCAACCTCCTCCTCAGGACACACCTTGAGGTGCTGCGGCTGTCGACACACACGACGT
TTTACGAGCGCTATCGTCAGCGCCGGCTCGTTGATCTCGGGTTTGCGCCGTCGGGCCGCCACACATCCAC
CAGCGGGGCGGACGGCGACGCAGAGGACGTGCCGGAGTCGCTGACGGAGGTGTATGAGCAGAAACGGCGG
CAGTACAAAGAGCTCATGGCCCGCAAGGAGCAGCAGCTCAAGGAACAGTTCATGCAGAAGGTGAACGAGA
AGGAGGGGGAGATTCGCAAGATTGAGAAGGAATTGCGCGGGAAACGCGATGAGCTCGTCAACATTCACCG
CAGCGAAGAGGCCAAGATCAAGGCCGCTCTCCAGGCGCTTGCGCGGGACCGCGCTGCGTGGCAGGCGGAG
TGCGAGGCGCGACGCAAGGAGGAAATGAGCAAGGACTCGAAGAAGAAGGACAAGAAGGACAAGCACCGCC
ACAAGTAAGCGCCTCGTTGGTCATTGCCACCTTGTTGCCTCTTTTGCTGTTGTCCTCGTGTCGACGCGTG
CCACGTGCGCTTGTTGTGAGTTGATTCTGCTTCTTGTGCACGTCATGCCGAGCCCTTGGGCCCCGCAATA
AACCCACTATGCCAGTGTAACTATCCTTCCCCCCAATGTATAACTGTGACGATCAATGAGCGGTGCCCGT
CTAGAGGATCCCCGGGTACCGAGCTCGAATTCACTGGCCGTCGTTTTACAACGTCGTGACTGGGAAAACC
CTGGCGTTACCCAACTTAATCGCCTTGCAGCACATCCCCCTTTCGCCAGCTGGCGTAATAGCGAAGAGGC
CCGCACCGATCGCCCTTCCCAACAGTTGCGCAGCCTGAATGGCGAATGGCGCCTGATGCGGTATTTTCTC
CTTACGCATCTGTGCGGTATTTCACACCGCATATGGTGCACTCTCAGTACAATCTGCTCTGATGCCGCAT
AGTTAAGCCAGCCCCGACACCCGCCAACACCCGCTGACGCGCCCTGACGGGCTTGTCTGCTCCCGGCATC
CGCTTACAGACAAGCTGTGACCGTCTCCGGGAGCTGCATGTGTCAGAGGTTTTCACCGTCATCACCGAAA
CGCGCG
